>Addgene plasmid #122269 | pGAD-Atg17(F317H) | addgene full sequence | sequence record 240231 | Addgene NGS Result
TCGTTGCTTGCATGCAACTTCTTTTCTTTTTTTTTCTTTTCTCTCTCCCCCGTTGTTGTCTCACCATATC
CGCAATGACAAAAAAATGATGGAAGACACTAAAGGAAAAAATTAACGACAAAGACAGCACCAACAGATGT
CGTTGTTCCAGAGCTGATGAGGGGTATCTCGAAGCACACGAAACTTTTTCCTTCCTTCATTCACGCACAC
TACTCTCTAATGAGCAACGGTATACGGCCTTCCTTCCAGTTACTTGAATTTGAAATAAAAAAAAGTTTGC
TGTCTTGCTATCAAGTATAAATAGACCTGCAATTATTAATCTTTTGTTTCCTCGTCATTGTTCTCGTTCC
CTTTCTTCCTTGTTTCTTTTTCTGCACAATATTTCAAGCTATACCAAGCATACAATCAACTCCAAGCTTT
GCAAAGATGGATAAAGCGGAATTAATTCCCGAGCCTCCAAAAAAGAAGAGAAAGGTCGAATTGGGTACCG
CCGCCAATTTTAATCAAAGTGGGAATATTGCTGATAGCTCATTGTCCTTCACTTTCACTAACAGTAGCAA
CGGTCCGAACCTCATAACAACTCAAACAAATTCTCAAGCGCTTTCACAACCAATTGCCTCCTCTAACGTT
CATGATAACTTCATGAATAATGAAATCACGGCTAGTAAAATTGATGATGGTAATAATTCAAAACCACTGT
CACCTGGTTGGACGGACCAAACTGCGTATAACGCGTTTGGAATCACTACAGGGATGTTTAATACCACTAC
AATGGATGATGTATATAACTATCTATTCGATGATGAAGATACCCCACCAAACCCAAAAAAAGAGATCGAA
TTCCCCGGGGGATCCATCGATAACGAAGCAGATGTTACAAAATTTGTTAATAATGCCAGGAAAACGCTGA
CCGATGCTCAACTTTTATGTTCAAGTGCTAATTTAAGGATTGTAGATATTAAGAAAAAATTGTCATCTTG
GCAGTTGAGTATTTCAAAACTCAATTTTCTAATAGTTGGCTTGAGACAGCAAGGAAAGTTTCTTTACACT
ATTTTAAAGGAAGGCATTGGGACAAAGCTAATCCAGAAACAATGGAATCAAGCTGTCTTAGTGGTCTTAG
TTGATGAGATGAAGTACTGGCAATATGAAATCACTTCTAAAGTACAAAGGTTGGATGGTATAGTAAATGA
ATTGAGCATATCAGAAAAAGATGATACCGATCCCTCTAAACTAGGAGATTACATCTCGAGAGACAACGTT
AACTTATTGAATGACAAACTGAAAGAAGTGCCAGTAATTGAGCGTCAAATTGAAAACATTAAGCTTCAAT
ACGAAAATATGGTCAGAAAAGTTAACAAAGAACTGATTGATACCAAGTTGACGGACGTAACTCAAAAATT
CCAAAGTAAATTTGGTATAGATAACCTGATGGAAACAAATGTTGCAGAGCAGTTTAGCAGGGAACTAACG
GACCTTGAAAAAGATTTAGCAGAGATAATGAATTCATTGACACAGCACTTTGATAAGACATTGCTGTTAC
AAGATAAAAAAATTGATAACGATGAACGTGAGGAGCTGTTTAAGGTGGTACAAGGCGACGACAAAGAACT
ATACAACATTTTCAAAACTCTGCATGAGGTAATTGATGACGTGGACAAAACAATTCTTAACTTGGGTCAA
TTTTTGCAGGCAAAAATAAAGGAAAAGACAGAACTACACAGCGAAGTTTCTGAAATAATAAACGATTTCA
ATAGAAATTTGGAATATCTATTAATCTTTAAAGATATTTCCAATCTGATTGATAGCCATAAAAATTCCTG
TACACAAGATATTCAAACAACTAAGGAACTTTGTGAATTTTATGATAATTTTGAAGAAAGCTACGGTAAC
TTAGTTCTAGAAGCAAAGAGGAGAAAGGATGTGGCAAACAGAATGAAAACTATATTGAAAGATTGTGAAA
AGCAGTTGCAGAATTTAGATGCTCAGGACCAGGAAGAACGTCAGAATTTTATAGCGGAAAATGGAACTTA
TCTTCCTGAGACAATCTGGCCCGGTAAAATTGACGATTTTTCTTCCCTGTACACTTTAAATTACAACGTG
AAGAATCCTTAGAAAAAAGGAAAAAAAGGCTGCAGAGATCTATGAATCGTAGATACTGAAAAACCCCGCA
AGTTCACTTCAACTGTGCATCGTGCACCATCTCAATTTCTTTCATTTATACATCGTTTTGCCTTCTTTTA
TGTAACTATACTCCTCTAAGTTTCAATCTTGGCCATGTAACCTCTGATCTATAGAATTTTTTAAATGACT
AGAATTAATGCCCATCTTTTTTTTGGACCTAAATTCTTCATGAAAATATATTACGAGGGCTTATTCAGAA
GCTTTGGACTTCTTCGCCAGAGGTTTGGTCAAGTCTCCAATCAAGGTTGTCGGCTTGTCTACCTTGCCAG
AAATTTACGAAAAGATGGAAAAGGGTCAAATCGTTGGTAGATACGTTGTTGACACTTCTAAATAAGCGAA
TTTCTTATGATTTATGATTTTTATTATTAAATAAGTTATAAAAAAAATAAGTGTATACAAATTTTAAAGT
GACTCTTAGGTTTTAAAACGAAAATTCTTATTCTTGAGTAACTCTTTCCTGTAGGTCAGGTTGCTTTCTC
AGGTATAGCATGAGGTCGCTCTTATTGACCACACCTCTACCGGCATGCCGGTCGAAATTCCCCTACCCTA
TGAACATATTCCATTTTGTAATTTCGTGTCGTTTCTATTATGAATTTCATTTATAAAGTTTATGTACAAA
TATCATAAAAAAAGAGAATCTTTTTAAGCAAGGATTTTCTTAACCTCTTCGGCGACAGCATCACCGACTT
CGGTGGTACTGTTGGAACCACCTAAATCACCAGTTCTGATACCTGCATCCAAAACCTTTTTAACTGCATC
TTCAATGGCCTTACCTTCTTCAGGCAAGTTCAATGACAATTTCAACATCATTGCAGCAGACAAGATAGTG
GCGATAGGGTTGACCTTATTCTTTGGCAAATCTGGAGCAGAACCGTGGCATGGTTCGTACAAACCAAATG
CGGTGTTCTTGTCTGGCAAAGAGGCCAAGGACGCAGATGGCAACAAACCCAAGGAACCTGGGATAACGGA
GGCTTCATCGGAGACGATATCACCAAACATGTTGCTGGTGATTATAATACCATTTAGGTGGGTTGGGTTC
CTAACTAGGATCATGGCGGCAGAATCAATCAATTGATGTTGAACCTTCAATGTAGGAAATTCGTTCTTGA
TGGTTTCCTCCACAGTTTTTCTCCATAATCTTGAAGAGGCCAAAACATTAGCTTTATCCAAGGACCAAAT
AGGCAATGGTGGCTCATGTTGTAGGGCCATGAAAGCGGCCATTCTTGTGATTCTTTGCACTTCTGGAACG
GTGTATTGTTCACTATCCCAAGCGACACCATCACCATCGTCTTCCTTTCTCTTACCAAAGTAAATACCTC
CCACTAATTCTCTGACAACAACGAAGTCAGTACCTTTAGCAAATTGTGGCTTGATTGGAGATAAGTCTAA
AAGAGAGTCGGATGCAAAGTTACATGGTCTTAAGTTGGCGTACAATTGAAGTTCTTTACGGATTTTTAGT
AAACCTTGTTCAGGTCTAACACTACCTGTACCCCATTTAGGACCACCCACAGCACCTAACAAAACGGCAT
CAGCCTTCTTGGAGGCTTCCAGCGCCTCATCTGGAAGTGGGACACCTGTAGCTTCGATAGCAGCACCACC
AATTAAATGATTTTCGAAATCGAACTTGACATTGGAACGAACATCAGAAATAGCTTTAAGAACCTTAATG
GCTTCGGCTGTGATTTCTTGACCAACGTGGTCACCTGGCAAAACGACGATCTTCTTAGGGGCAGACATTA
GAATGGTATATCCTTGAAATATATATATATATTGCTGAAATGTAAAAGGTAAGAAAAGTTAGAAAGTAAG
ACGATTGCTAACCACCTATTGGAAAAAACAATAGGTCCTTAAATAATATTGTCAACTTCAAGTATTGTGA
TGCAAGCATTTAGTCATGAACGCTTCTCTATTCTATATGAAAAGCCGGTTCCGGCGCTCTCACCTTTCCT
TTTTCTCCCAATTTTTCAGTTGAAAAAGGTATATGCGTCAGGCGACCTCTGAAATTAACAAAAAATTTCC
AGTCATCGAATTTGATTCTGTGCGATAGCGCCCCTGTGTGTTCTCGTTATGTTGAGGAAAAAAATAATGG
TTGCTAAGAGATTCGAACTCTTGCATCTTACGATACCTGAGTATTCCCACAGTTGGGGGATCTCGACTCT
AGCTAGAGGATCAATTCGTAATCATGTCATAGCTGTTTCCTGTGTGAAATTGTTATCCGCTCACAATTCC
ACACAACATACGAGCCGGAAGCATAAAGTGTAAAGCCTGGGGTGCCTAATGAGTGAGCTAACTCACATTA
ATTGCGTTGCGCTCACTGCCCGCTTTCCAGTCGGGAAACCTGTCGTGCCAGCTGCATTAATGAATCGGCC
AACGCGCGGGGAGAGGCGGTTTGCGTATTGGGCGCTCTTCCGCTTCCTCGCTCACTGACTCGCTGCGCTC
GGTCGTTCGGCTGCGGCGAGCGGTATCAGCTCACTCAAAGGCGGTAATACGGTTATCCACAGAATCAGGG
GATAACGCAGGAAAGAACATGTGAGCAAAAGGCCAGCAAAAGGCCAGGAACCGTAAAAAGGCCGCGTTGC
TGGCGTTTTTCCATAGGCTCCGCCCCCCTGACGAGCATCACAAAAATCGACGCTCAAGTCAGAGGTGGCG
AAACCCGACAGGACTATAAAGATACCAGGCGTTTCCCCCTGGAAGCTCCCTCGTGCGCTCTCCTGTTCCG
ACCCTGCCGCTTACCGGATACCTGTCCGCCTTTCTCCCTTCGGGAAGCGTGGCGCTTTCTCATAGCTCAC
GCTGTAGGTATCTCAGTTCGGTGTAGGTCGTTCGCTCCAAGCTGGGCTGTGTGCACGAACCCCCCGTTCA
GCCCGACCGCTGCGCCTTATCCGGTAACTATCGTCTTGAGTCCAACCCGGTAAGACACGACTTATCGCCA
CTGGCAGCAGCCACTGGTAACAGGATTAGCAGAGCGAGGTATGTAGGCGGTGCTACAGAGTTCTTGAAGT
GGTGGCCTAACTACGGCTACACTAGAAGAACAGTATTTGGTATCTGCGCTCTGCTGAAGCCAGTTACCTT
CGGAAAAAGAGTTGGTAGCTCTTGATCCGGCAAACAAACCACCGCTGGTAGCGGTGGTTTTTTTGTTTGC
AAGCAGCAGATTACGCGCAGAAAAAAAGGATCTCAAGAAGATCCTTTGATCTTTTCTACGGGGTCTGACG
CTCAGTGGAACGAAAACTCACGTTAAGGGATTTTGGTCATGAGATTATCAAAAAGGATCTTCACCTAGAT
CCTTTTAAATTAAAAATGAAGTTTTAAATCAATCTAAAGTATATATGAGTAAACTTGGTCTGACAGTTAC
CAATGCTTAATCAGTGAGGCACCTATCTCAGCGATCTGTCTATTTCGTTCATCCATAGTTGCCTGACTCC
CCGTCGTGTAGATAACTACGATACGGGAGGGCTTACCATCTGGCCCCAGTGCTGCAATGATACCGCGAGA
CCCACGCTCACCGGCTCCAGATTTATCAGCAATAAACCAGCCAGCCGGAAGGGCCGAGCGCAGAAGTGGT
CCTGCAACTTTATCCGCCTCCATCCAGTCTATTAATTGTTGCCGGGAAGCTAGAGTAAGTAGTTCGCCAG
TTAATAGTTTGCGCAACGTTGTTGCCATTGCTACAGGCATCGTGGTGTCACGCTCGTCGTTTGGTATGGC
TTCATTCAGCTCCGGTTCCCAACGATCAAGGCGAGTTACATGATCCCCCATGTTGTGCAAAAAAGCGGTT
AGCTCCTTCGGTCCTCCGATCGTTGTCAGAAGTAAGTTGGCCGCAGTGTTATCACTCATGGTTATGGCAG
CACTGCATAATTCTCTTACTGTCATGCCATCCGTAAGATGCTTTTCTGTGACTGGTGAGTACTCAACCAA
GTCATTCTGAGAATAGTGTATGCGGCGACCGAGTTGCTCTTGCCCGGCGTCAATACGGGATAATACCGCG
CCACATAGCAGAACTTTAAAAGTGCTCATCATTGGAAAACGTTCTTCGGGGCGAAAACTCTCAAGGATCT
TACCGCTGTTGAGATCCAGTTCGATGTAACCCACTCGTGCACCCAACTGATCTTCAGCATCTTTTACTTT
CACCAGCGTTTCTGGGTGAGCAAAAACAGGAAGGCAAAATGCCGCAAAAAAGGGAATAAGGGCGACACGG
AAATGTTGAATACTCATACTCTTCCTTTTTCAATATTATTGAAGCATTTATCAGGGTTATTGTCTCATGA
GCGGATACATATTTGAATGTATTTAGAAAAATAAACAAATAGGGGTTCCGCGCACATTTCCCCGAAAAGT
GCCACCTGACGTCTAAGAAACCATTATTATCATGACATTAACCTATAAAAATAGGCGTATCACGAGGCCC
TTTCGTCTCGCGCGTTTCGGTGATGACGGTGAAAACCTCTGACACATGCAGCTCCCGGAGACGGTCACAG
CTTGTCTGTAAGCGGATGCCGGGAGCAGACAAGCCCGTCAGGGCGCGTCAGCGGGTGTTGGCGGGTGTCG
GGGCTGGCTTAACTATGCGGCATCAGAGCAGATTGTACTGAGAGTGCACCATAACGCATTTAAGCATAAA
CACGCACTATGCCGTTCTTCTCATGTATATATATATACAGGCAACACGCAGATATAGGTGCGACGTGAAC
AGTGAGCTGTATGTGCGCAGCTCGCGTTGCATTTTCGGAAGCGCTCGTTTTCGGAAACGCTTTGAAGTTC
CTATTCCGAAGTTCCTATTCTCTAGCTAGAAAGTATAGGAACTTCAGAGCGCTTTTGAAAACCAAAAGCG
CTCTGAAGACGCACTTTCAAAAAACCAAAAACGCACCGGACTGTAACGAGCTACTAAAATATTGCGAATA
CCGCTTCCACAAACATTGCTCAAAAGTATCTCTTTGCTATATATCTCTGTGCTATATCCCTATATAACCT
ACCCATCCACCTTTCGCTCCTTGAACTTGCATCTAAACTCGACCTCTACATTTTTTATGTTTATCTCTAG
TATTACTCTTTAGACAAAAAAATTGTAGTAAGAACTATTCATAGAGTGAATCGAAAACAATACGAAAATG
TAAACATTTCCTATACGTAGTATATAGAGACAAAATAGAAGAAACCGTTCATAATTTTCTGACCAATGAA
GAATCATCAACGCTATCACTTTCTGTTCACAAAGTATGCGCAATCCACATCGGTATAGAATATAATCGGG
GATGCCTTTATCTTGAAAAAATGCACCCGCAGCTTCGCTAGTAATCAGTAAACGCGGGAAGTGGAGTCAG
GCTTTTTTTATGGAAGAGAAAATAGACACCAAAGTAGCCTTCTTCTAACCTTAACGGACCTACAGTGCAA
AAAGTTATCAAGAGACTGCATTATAGAGCGCACAAAGGAGAAAAAAAGTAATCTAAGATGCTTTGTTAGA
AAAATAGCGCTCTCGGGATGCATTTTTGTAGAACAAAAAAGAAGTATAGATTCTTTGTTGGTAAAATAGC
GCTCTCGCGTTGCATTTCTGTTCTGTAAAAATGCAGCTCAGATTCTTTGTTTGAAAAATTAGCGCTCTCG
CGTTGCATTTTTGTTTTACAAAAATGAAGCACAGATTCTTCGTTGGTAAAATAGCGCTTTCGCGTTGCAT
TTCTGTTCTGTAAAAATGCAGCTCAGATTCTTTGTTTGAAAAATTAGCGCTCTCGCGTTGCATTTTTGTT
CTACAAAATGAAGCACAGATGCT
Features (pLannotate 1.2.2; 18 found; start..end, strand, type, name):
     15..411     +  promoter       ADH1 promoter: S. cerevisiae ADH1; promoter for alcohol dehydrogenase 1
    457..476     +  CDS            SV40 NLS (fragment): nuclear localization signal of SV40 (simian virus 40) large T antigen
    493..834     +  CDS            GAL4 activation domain: activation domain of the GAL4 transcriptional activator; Saccharomyces cerevisiae GAL4 (truncated)
    862..2109    +  CDS            ATG17: ATG17_YEAST - Also known as APG17. Experimental evidence at protein level: Swiss-Prot protein existence level 1. Autophagy-specific protein that functions with ATG13, ATG29, and CIS1/ATG31 in response to autophagy-inducing signals as a scaffold to recruit other ATG proteins to organize pre-autophagosomal structure (PAS) formation. Modulates the timing and magnitude of the autophagy response, such as the size of the sequestering vesicles, through interacting with and regulating ATG1 kinase activity. Plays particularly a role in pexophagy and nucleophagy. With ATG13, is required for ATG1 activat
   2378..2512    +  CDS            ADH1 (fragment): ADH1_YEAST - Also known as ADC1. Experimental evidence at protein level: Swiss-Prot protein existence level 1. This isozyme preferentially catalyzes the conversion of primary unbranched alcohols to their corresponding aldehydes. Also shows activity toward secondary alcohols. From Saccharomyces cerevisiae (strain ATCC 204508 / S288c) (Baker's yeast).
   2516..2703    +  terminator     ADH1 terminator: S. cerevisiae ADH1; transcription terminator for the S. cerevisiae alcohol dehydrogenase 1 (ADH1) gene
   2824..3918    -  CDS            LEU2: 3-isopropylmalate dehydrogenase, required for leucine biosynthesis; S. cerevisiae LEU2; yeast auxotrophic marker
   3919..4324    -  promoter       LEU2 promoter: S. cerevisiae LEU2
   4390..4406    -  protein_bind   lac operator: The lac repressor binds to the lac operator to inhibit transcription in E. coli. This inhibition can be relieved by adding lactose or isopropyl-β-D-thiogalactopyranoside (IPTG). lac repressor encoded by lacI
   4414..4444    -  promoter       lac promoter: promoter for the E. coli lac operon
   4459..4480    -  protein_bind   CAP binding site: CAP binding activates transcription in the presence of cAMP. E. coli catabolite activator protein
   4493..4585    -  CDS            lacI (fragment): lac repressor; lacI; The lac repressor binds to the lac operator to inhibit transcription in E. coli. This inhibition can be relieved by adding lactose or isopropyl-β-D-thiogalactopyranoside (IPTG).
   4768..5356    -  rep_origin     ori: high-copy-number ColE1/pMB1/pBR322/pUC origin of replication
   5527..6387    -  CDS            AmpR: β-lactamase; bla; confers resistance to ampicillin, carbenicillin, and related antibiotics
   6388..6492    -  promoter       AmpR promoter: bla
   6587..6622    +  CDS            rop (fragment): Rop protein, which maintains plasmids at low copy number; rop
   6724..6773    +  misc_feature   bom (fragment): basis of mobility region from pBR322
   6774..5       +  rep_origin     2μ ori (across the origin): yeast 2μ plasmid origin of replication
