[The description below was written by a language model from this plasmid's Addgene catalogue record and pLannotate feature annotations shown in this document.]
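Description:
pGAD-Atg17(F317H) is a yeast two-hybrid "prey" plasmid built on the pGAD-c1 backbone, a yeast–E. coli shuttle vector of about 7.9 kb. In bacteria it is maintained through a high-copy ColE1/pUC-type origin and selected with ampicillin via the β-lactamase gene. In Saccharomyces cerevisiae it replicates episomally from the 2μ origin and is selected by leucine prototrophy through the LEU2 marker, which is driven by its own promoter. Short remnants of lac regulatory elements, lacI, rop and the pBR322 bom region are also annotated. These appear to be leftovers of the backbone's cloning history rather than functional parts of the design.

The expression cassette uses the yeast ADH1 promoter to drive a fusion protein consisting of an SV40 large T antigen nuclear localization signal, the GAL4 transcriptional activation domain, and the S. cerevisiae ATG17 coding sequence, followed by an ADH1 gene fragment and the ADH1 terminator. Atg17 is an autophagy scaffold protein that works with Atg13, Atg29 and Atg31 to organize the pre-autophagosomal structure and regulate Atg1 kinase activity. This version carries a phenylalanine-to-histidine substitution at residue 317.

In a two-hybrid assay, the NLS directs the fusion to the nucleus. There, binding to a partner fused to the GAL4 DNA-binding domain, expressed from a separate plasmid, reconstitutes a functional activator and turns on reporter genes. The record gives the purpose only as yeast two-hybrid analysis. The point mutant would presumably be compared with wild-type Atg17 to test the role of this residue in a particular interaction, but the record does not state which interaction.
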