Addgene plasmid #122269: pGAD-Atg17(F317H)
Purpose: For Yeast-two-hybrid analysis
Depositing lab: Daniel Klionsky. Depositing organization: University of Michigan. Publication: The Atg17-Atg31-Atg29 Complex Coordinates with Atg11 to Recruit the Vam7 SNARE and Mediate Autophagosome-Vacuole Fusion. Liu X, Mao K, Yu AYH, Omairi-Nasser A, Austin J 2nd, Glick BS, Yip CK, Klionsky DJ. Curr Biol. 2016 Jan 25;26(2):150-160. doi: 10.1016/j.cub.2015.11.054. Epub 2016 Jan 7. PubMed 26774783.
Backbone
  Vector backbone: pGAD-c1
  Vector type: Yeast Expression
  Selectable markers: LEU2
Growth in bacteria
  Bacterial resistance: Ampicillin, 100 μg/mL
  Growth temperature: 37°C
  Growth strain: DH5alpha
  Copy number: Unknown
Gene/Insert
  Gene/Insert name: ATG17
  Species: S. cerevisiae (budding yeast)
  Mutation: Phenylalanine 317 to Histidine
Terms and licenses: Academic/Nonprofit Terms; Industry Terms: Not Available to Industry
How to cite: pGAD-Atg17(F317H) was a gift from Daniel Klionsky (Addgene plasmid # 122269 ; http://n2t.net/addgene:122269 ; RRID:Addgene_122269)
